>Addgene plasmid #89733 | VN-gamma Synuclein | addgene full sequence | sequence record 178834 | Addgene NGS Result
TTCTTT
[37 nt withheld, positions 7-43]
ACCCTATCTCGGTCTATTCTTTTGATTTATAAGGGATTTTGCCGATTTCGGCCTATTGGTTAAAAAATGA
GCTGATTTAACAAAAATTTAACGCGAATTAATTCTGTGGAATGTGTGTCAGTTAGGGTGTGGAAAGTCCC
CAGGCTCCCCAGCAGGCAGAAGTATGCAAAGCATGCATCTCAATTAGTCAGCAACCAGGTGTGGAAAGTC
CCCAGGCTCCCCAGCAGGCAGAAGTATGCAAAGCATGCATCTCAATTAGTCAGCAACCATAGTCCCGCCC
CTAACTCCGCCCATCCCGCCCCTAACTCCGCCCAGTTCCGCCCATTCTCCGCCCCATGGCTGACTAATTT
TTTTTATTTATGCAGAGGCCGAGGCCGCCTCTGCCTCTGAGCTATTCCAGAAGTAGTGAGGAGGCTTTTT
TGGAGGCCTAGGCTTTTGCAAAAAGCTCCCGGGAGCTTGTATATCCATTTTCGGATCTGATCAAGAGACA
GGATGAGGATCGTTTCGCATGATTGAACAAGATGGATTGCACGCAGGTTCTCCGGCCGCTTGGGTGGAGA
GGCTATTCGGCTATGACTGGGCACAACAGACAATCGGCTGCTCTGATGCCGCCGTGTTCCGGCTGTCAGC
GCAGGGGCGCCCGGTTCTTTTTGTCAAGACCGACCTGTCCGGTGCCCTGAATGAACTGCAGGACGAGGCA
GCGCGGCTATCGTGGCTGGCCACGACGGGCGTTCCTTGCGCAGCTGTGCTCGACGTTGTCACTGAAGCGG
GAAGGGACTGGCTGCTATTGGGCGAAGTGCCGGGGCAGGATCTCCTGTCATCTCACCTTGCTCCTGCCGA
GAAAGTATCCATCATGGCTGATGCAATGCGGCGGCTGCATACGCTTGATCCGGCTACCTGCCCATTCGAC
CACCAAGCGAAACATCGCATCGAGCGAGCACGTACTCGGATGGAAGCCGGTCTTGTCGATCAGGATGATC
TGGACGAAGAGCATCAGGGGCTCGCGCCAGCCGAACTGTTCGCCAGGCTCAAGGCGCGCATGCCCGACGG
CGAGGATCTCGTCGTGACCCATGGCGATGCCTGCTTGCCGAATATCATGGTGGAAAATGGCCGCTTTTCT
GGATTCATCGACTGTGGCCGGCTGGGTGTGGCGGACCGCTATCAGGACATAGCGTTGGCTACCCGTGATA
TTGCTGAAGAGCTTGGCGGCGAATGGGCTGACCGCTTCCTCGTGCTTTACGGTATCGCCGCTCCCGATTC
GCAGCGCATCGCCTTCTATCGCCTTCTTGACGAGTTCTTCTGAGCGGGACTCTGGGGTTCGAAATGACCG
ACCAAGCGACGCCCAACCTGCCATCACGAGATTTCGATTCCACCGCCGCCTTCTATGAAAGGTTGGGCTT
CGGAATCGTTTTCCGGGACGCCGGCTGGATGATCCTCCAGCGCGGGGATCTCATGCTGGAGTTCTTCGCC
CACCCCAACTTGTTTATTGCAGCTTATAATGGTTACAAATAAAGCAATAGCATCACAAATTTCACAAATA
AAGCATTTTTTTCACTGCATTCTAGTTGTGGTTTGTCCAAACTCATCAATGTATCTTATCATGTCTGTAT
ACCGTCGACCTCTAGCTAGAGCTTGGCGTAATCATGGTCATAGCTGTTTCCTGTGTGAAATTGTTATCCG
CTCACAATTCCACACAACATACGAGCCGGAAGCATAAAGTGTAAAGCCTGGGGTGCCTAATGAGTGAGCT
AACTCACATTAATTGCGTTGCGCTCACTGCCCGCTTTCCAGTCGGGAAACCTGTCGTGCCAGCTGCATTA
ATGAATCGGCCAACGCGCGGGGAGAGGCGGTTTGCGTATTGGGCGCTCTTCCGCTTCCTCGCTCACTGAC
TCGCTGCGCTCGGTCGTTCGGCTGCGGCGAGCGGTATCAGCTCACTCAAAGGCGGTAATACGGTTATCCA
CAGAATCAGGGGATAACGCAGGAAAGAACATGTGAGCAAAAGGCCAGCAAAAGGCCAGGAACCGTAAAAA
GGCCGCGTTGCTGGCGTTTTTCCATAGGCTCCGCCCCCCTGACGAGCATCACAAAAATCGACGCTCAAGT
CAGAGGTGGCGAAACCCGACAGGACTATAAAGATACCAGGCGTTTCCCCCTGGAAGCTCCCTCGTGCGCT
CTCCTGTTCCGACCCTGCCGCTTACCGGATACCTGTCCGCCTTTCTCCCTTCGGGAAGCGTGGCGCTTTC
TCATAGCTCACGCTGTAGGTATCTCAGTTCGGTGTAGGTCGTTCGCTCCAAGCTGGGCTGTGTGCACGAA
CCCCCCGTTCAGCCCGACCGCTGCGCCTTATCCGGTAACTATCGTCTTGAGTCCAACCCGGTAAGACACG
ACTTATCGCCACTGGCAGCAGCCACTGGTAACAGGATTAGCAGAGCGAGGTATGTAGGCGGTGCTACAGA
GTTCTTGAAGTGGTGGCCTAACTACGGCTACACTAGAAGAACAGTATTTGGTATCTGCGCTCTGCTGAAG
CCAGTTACCTTCGGAAAAAGAGTTGGTAGCTCTTGATCCGGCAAACAAACCACCGCTGGTAGCGGTGGTT
TTTTTGTTTGCAAGCAGCAGATTACGCGCAGAAAAAAAGGATCTCAAGAAGATCCTTTGATCTTTTCTAC
GGGGTCTGACGCTCAGTGGAACGAAAACTCACGTTAAGGGATTTTGGTCATGAGATTATCAAAAAGGATC
TTCACCTAGATCCTTTTAAATTAAAAATGAAGTTTTAAATCAATCTAAAGTATATATGAGTAAACTTGGT
CTGACAGTTACCAATGCTTAATCAGTGAGGCACCTATCTCAGCGATCTGTCTATTTCGTTCATCCATAGT
TGCCTGACTCCCCGTCGTGTAGATAACTACGATACGGGAGGGCTTACCATCTGGCCCCAGTGCTGCAATG
ATACCGCGAGACCCACGCTCACCGGCTCCAGATTTATCAGCAATAAACCAGCCAGCCGGAAGGGCCGAGC
GCAGAAGTGGTCCTGCAACTTTATCCGCCTCCATCCAGTCTATTAATTGTTGCCGGGAAGCTAGAGTAAG
TAGTTCGCCAGTTAATAGTTTGCGCAACGTTGTTGCCATTGCTACAGGCATCGTGGTGTCACGCTCGTCG
TTTGGTATGGCTTCATTCAGCTCCGGTTCCCAACGATCAAGGCGAGTTACATGATCCCCCATGTTGTGCA
AAAAAGCGGTTAGCTCCTTCGGTCCTCCGATCGTTGTCAGAAGTAAGTTGGCCGCAGTGTTATCACTCAT
GGTTATGGCAGCACTGCATAATTCTCTTACTGTCATGCCATCCGTAAGATGCTTTTCTGTGACTGGTGAG
TACTCAACCAAGTCATTCTGAGAATAGTGTATGCGGCGACCGAGTTGCTCTTGCCCGGCGTCAATACGGG
ATAATACCGCGCCACATAGCAGAACTTTAAAAGTGCTCATCATTGGAAAACGTTCTTCGGGGCGAAAACT
CTCAAGGATCTTACCGCTGTTGAGATCCAGTTCGATGTAACCCACTCGTGCACCCAACTGATCTTCAGCA
TCTTTTACTTTCACCAGCGTTTCTGGGTGAGCAAAAACAGGAAGGCAAAATGCCGCAAAAAAGGGAATAA
GGGCGACACGGAAATGTTGAATACTCATACTCTTCCTTTTTCAATATTATTGAAGCATTTATCAGGGTTA
TTGTCTCATGAGCGGATACATATTTGAATGTATTTAGAAAAATAAACAAATAGGGGTTCCGCGCACATTT
CCCCGAAAAGTGCCACCTGACGTCGACGGATCGGGAGATCTCCCGATCCCCTATGGTGCACTCTCAGTAC
AATCTGCTCTGATGCCGCATAGTTAAGCCAGTATCTGCTCCCTGCTTGTGTGTTGGAGGTCGCTGAGTAG
TGCGCGAGCAAAATTTAAGCTACAACAAGGCAAGGCTTGACCGACAATTGCATGAAGAATCTGCTTAGGG
TTAGGCGTTTTGCGCTGCTTCGCGATGTACGGGCCAGATATACGCGTTGACATTGATTATTGACTAGTTA
TTAATAGTAATCAATTACGGGGTCATTAGTTCATAGCCCATATATGGAGTTCCGCGTTACATAACTTACG
GTAAATGGCCCGCCTGGCTGACCGCCCAACGACCCCCGCCCATTGACGTCAATAATGACGTATGTTCCCA
TAGTAACGCCAATAGGGACTTTCCATTGACGTCAATGGGTGGAGTATTTACGGTAAACTGCCCACTTGGC
AGTACATCAAGTGTATCATATGCCAAGTACGCCCCCTATTGACGTCAATGACGGTAAATGGCCCGCCTGG
CATTATGCCCAGTACATGACCTTATGGGACTTTCCTACTTGGCAGTACATCTACGTATTAGTCATCGCTA
TTACCATGGTGATGCGGTTTTGGCAGTACATCAATGGGCGTGGATAGCGGTTTGACTCACGGGGATTTCC
AAGTCTCCACCCCATTGACGTCAATGGGAGTTTGTTTTGGCACCAAAATCAACGGGACTTTCCAAAATGT
CGTAACAACTCCGCCCCATTGACGCAAATGGGCGGTAGGCGTGTACGGTGGGAGGTCTATATAAGCAGAG
CTCTCTGGCTAACTAGAGAACCCACTGCTTACTGGCTTATCGAAATTAATACGACTCACTATAGGGAGAC
CCAAGCTGGCTAGCACCATGGTGAGCAAGGGCGAGGAGCTGTTCACCGGGGTGGTGCCCATCCTGGTCGA
GCTGGACGGCGACGTAAACGGCCACAAGTTCAGCGTGTCCGGCGAGGGCGAGGGCGATGCCACCTACGGC
AAGCTGACCCTGAAGCTGATCTGCACCACCGGCAAGCTGCCCGTGCCCTGGCCCACCCTCGTGACCACCC
TGGGCTACGGCCTGCAGTGCTTCGCCCGCTACCCCGACCACATGAAGCAGCACGACTTCTTCAAGTCCGC
CATGCCCGAAGGCTACGTCCAGGAGCGCACCATCTTCTTCAAGGACGACGGCAACTACAAGACCCGCGCC
GAGGTGAAGTTCGAGGGCGACACCCTGGTGAACCGCATCGAGCTGAAGGGCATCGACTTCAAGGAGGACG
GCAACATCCTGGGGCACAAGCTGGAGTACAACTACAACAGCCACAACGTCTATATCACCGCCGACAAGCA
AATCGATGGTGGCGGTGGCTCTGGAGGTGGTGGGTCCCTTAAGATGGATGTCTTCAAGAAGGGCTTCTCC
ATCGCCAAGGAGGGCGTGGTGGGTGCGGTGGAAAAGACCAAGCAGGGGGTGACGGAAGCAGCTGAGAAGA
CCAAGGAGGGGGTCATGTATGTGGGAGCCAAGACCAAGGAGAATGTTGTACAGAGCGTGACCTCAGTGGC
CGAGAAGACCAAGGAGCAGGCCAACGCCGTGAGCGAGGCTGTGGTGAGCAGCGTCAACACTGTGGCCACC
AAGACCGTGGAGGAGGCGGAGAACATCGCGGTCACCTCCGGGGTGGTGCGCAAGGAGGACTTGAGGCCAT
CTGCCCCCCAACAGGAGGGTGAGGCATCCAAAGAGAAAGAGGAAGTGGCAGAGGAGGCCCAGAGTGGGGG
AGACTAGCTCGAGTCTAGAGGGCCCGTTTAAACCCGCTGATCAGCCTCGACTGTGCCTTCTAGTTGCCAG
CCATCTGTTGTTTGCCCCTCCCCCGTGCCTTCCTTGACCCTGGAAGGTGCCACTCCCACTGTCCTTTCCT
AATAAAATGAGGAAATTGCATCGCATTGTCTGAGTAGGTGTCATTCTATTCTGGGGGGTGGGGTGGGGCA
GGACAGCAAGGGGGAGGATTGGGAAGACAATAGCAGGCATGCTGGGGATGCGGTGGGCTCTATGGCTTCT
GAGGCGGAAAGAACCAGCTGGGGCTCTAGGGGGTATCCCC
[124 nt withheld, positions 5964-6087]
C
[91 nt withheld, positions 6089-6179]
A
[49 nt withheld, positions 6181-6229]
CCTTTGACGTTGGAGTCCACG
Features (pLannotate 1.2.2; 21 found; start..end, strand, type, name):
    156..485     +  promoter       SV40 promoter: SV40 enhancer and early promoter
    552..1343    +  CDS            neo: KKA2_KLEPN - Also known as kan, nptII. Experimental evidence at protein level: Swiss-Prot protein existence level 1. Resistance to kanamycin, neomycin, paromomycin, ribostamycin, butirosin and gentamicin B. From Klebsiella pneumoniae.
   1367..1525    +  CDS            ble (fragment): BLE_KLEPN - Experimental evidence at protein level: Swiss-Prot protein existence level 1. Binding protein with a strong affinity to the bleomycin family of antibiotics. Binds to CL990; an antimitotic-antibiotic compound. From Klebsiella pneumoniae.
   1520..1641    +  polyA_signal   SV40 poly(A) signal: SV40 polyadenylation signal
   1714..1730    -  protein_bind   lac operator: The lac repressor binds to the lac operator to inhibit transcription in E. coli. This inhibition can be relieved by adding lactose or isopropyl-β-D-thiogalactopyranoside (IPTG). lac repressor encoded by lacI
   1738..1768    -  promoter       lac promoter: promoter for the E. coli lac operon
   1783..1804    -  protein_bind   CAP binding site: CAP binding activates transcription in the presence of cAMP. E. coli catabolite activator protein
   1817..1909    -  CDS            lacI (fragment): lac repressor; lacI; The lac repressor binds to the lac operator to inhibit transcription in E. coli. This inhibition can be relieved by adding lactose or isopropyl-β-D-thiogalactopyranoside (IPTG).
   2092..2680    -  rep_origin     ori: high-copy-number ColE1/pMB1/pBR322/pUC origin of replication
   2851..3711    -  CDS            AmpR: β-lactamase; bla; confers resistance to ampicillin, carbenicillin, and related antibiotics
   3712..3816    -  promoter       AmpR promoter: bla
   3875..3927    -  misc_feature   bom (fragment): basis of mobility region from pBR322
   4082..4461    +  enhancer       CMV enhancer: human cytomegalovirus immediate early enhancer
   4462..4665    +  promoter       CMV promoter: human cytomegalovirus (CMV) immediate early promoter
   4661..4694    +  LTR            5' LTR (truncated) (fragment): truncated 5' long terminal repeat (LTR) from HIV-1
   4710..4728    +  promoter       T7 promoter: promoter for bacteriophage T7 RNA polymerase
   4751..5215    +  CDS            VN155(I152L): improved N-terminal fragment of mVenus for use in bimolecular fluorescence complementation (BiFC) (Kodama and Hu, 2010)
   5267..5647    +  CDS            SNCG: SYUG_HUMAN - Also known as BCSG1, PERSYN, PRSN. Experimental evidence at protein level: Swiss-Prot protein existence level 1. Plays a role in neurofilament network integrity. May be involved in modulating axonal architecture during development and in the adult. In vitro, increases the susceptibility of neurofilament-H to calcium-dependent proteases (By similarity). May also function in modulating the keratin network in skin. Activates the MAPK and Elk-1 signal transduction pathway (By similarity). From Homo sapiens (Human).
   5694..5918    +  polyA_signal   bGH poly(A) signal: bovine growth hormone polyadenylation signal
   5922..5943    +  promoter       SV40 promoter (fragment): SV40 enhancer and early promoter
   5964..142     +  rep_origin     f1 ori (across the origin) (sequence partly withheld): f1 bacteriophage origin of replication; arrow indicates direction of (+) strand synthesis
