[The description below was written by a language model from this plasmid's Addgene catalogue record and pLannotate feature annotations shown in this document.]
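Description:
VN-gamma Synuclein is a mammalian expression plasmid built on the pcDNA3.1 backbone that produces human gamma-synuclein (SNCG) fused at its N-terminus to the N-terminal fragment of the yellow fluorescent protein Venus. The fusion is driven by the human cytomegalovirus immediate-early enhancer and promoter and terminated by the bovine growth hormone polyadenylation signal. A T7 promoter lies just upstream of the open reading frame and, with the bGH region, serves as a sequencing priming site. In the feature table the Venus portion best matches a VN155-type split fragment, followed after a short linker region by the full SNCG coding sequence. The roughly 855 bp insert sits between AflII and XhoI sites that were both retained. The record notes that the construct was derived from an earlier VN-alpha-synuclein clone that already carried the Venus half.

For propagation in E. coli the plasmid has a high-copy ColE1/pUC-type origin and a beta-lactamase gene conferring ampicillin resistance, along with an f1 phage origin. An SV40 early promoter drives a neomycin phosphotransferase gene ending in an SV40 polyadenylation signal, allowing G418 selection of stably transfected mammalian cells. Short annotated fragments (ble, lacI, bom, an HIV-1 LTR piece) appear to be backbone remnants or similarity hits rather than functional elements. The sequenced record is 6,250 nt, slightly shorter than the catalogue's stated total of 6,327 bp.

The split-Venus design points to bimolecular fluorescence complementation. The non-fluorescent VN half regains fluorescence only when brought close to a partner protein carrying the complementary C-terminal Venus fragment, supplied from a separate construct. The associated publication used this approach to compare the dimerization propensities of synuclein family members in cells.
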