Addgene plasmid #89733: VN-gamma Synuclein
Purpose: expresses human gamma Synuclein fused to the N-terminal part of Venus
Depositing lab: Tiago Outeiro. Publication: Dimerization propensities of Synucleins are not predictive for Synuclein aggregation. Eckermann K, Kugler S, Bahr M. Biochim Biophys Acta. 2015 Aug;1852(8):1658-64. doi: 10.1016/j.bbadis.2015.05.002. Epub 2015 May 8. PubMed 25960149.
Backbone
  Vector backbone: pcDNA3.1
  Backbone size w/o insert (bp): 5472
  Total vector size (bp): 6327
  Vector type: Mammalian Expression
  Selectable markers: Neomycin (select with G418)
Growth in bacteria
  Bacterial resistance: Ampicillin, 100 μg/mL
  Growth temperature: 37°C
  Growth strain: DH5alpha
  Copy number: High Copy
Gene/Insert
  Gene/Insert name: SNCG (alt name: gamma Synuclein (human), BCSG1, SR)
  Species: H. sapiens (human)
  Insert size (bp): 855
  GenBank ID: NM_003087
  Entrez Gene: SNCG (a.k.a. BCSG1, SR)
  Promoter: CMV
  Tag / fusion protein: N-terminal part of Venus (N terminal on backbone)
  Cloning method: Restriction Enzyme; 5′ cloning site AflII (not destroyed); 3′ cloning site XhoI (not destroyed)
  Sequencing primers: 5′ T7; 3′ bGH
Resource information
  A portion of this plasmid was derived from a plasmid made by: Original clone (VN-alpha-Synuclein) comes from Pamela J.McLean.
Terms and licenses: Academic/Nonprofit Terms; Industry Terms: Not Available to Industry
Depositor comments: Original clone (VN-alpha Synuclein) includes already the N-terminal part of venus, and was a gift from Pamela J.McLean.
How to cite: VN-gamma Synuclein was a gift from Tiago Outeiro (Addgene plasmid # 89733 ; http://n2t.net/addgene:89733 ; RRID:Addgene_89733)
